Addgene plasmid #231211: CA-0194 CMVTO-secNLuc-rens-mem
Purpose: Membrane-bound nanoluciferase
Depositing lab: Xiaojing Gao. Depositing organization: Stanford University. Publication: Orthogonalized human protease control of secreted signals. Aldrete CA, Call CC, Sant'Anna LE, Vlahos AE, Pei J, Cong Q, Gao XJ. Nat Chem Biol. 2025 Jan 15. doi: 10.1038/s41589-024-01831-x. PubMed 39814991.
Backbone
  Vector backbone: CMVTO-FlpIn
  Vector type: Mammalian Expression
Growth in bacteria
  Bacterial resistance: Ampicillin, 100 μg/mL
  Growth temperature: 37°C
  Growth strain: DH5alpha
  Copy number: High Copy
Gene/Insert
  Gene/Insert name: secNLuc-rens-mem
  Species: Synthetic
  Cloning method: Ligation Independent Cloning
Terms and licenses: Academic/Nonprofit Terms; Industry Terms: Not Available to Industry
How to cite: CA-0194 CMVTO-secNLuc-rens-mem was a gift from Xiaojing Gao (Addgene plasmid # 231211 ; http://n2t.net/addgene:231211 ; RRID:Addgene_231211)
