[The description below was written by a language model from this plasmid's Addgene catalogue record and pLannotate feature annotations shown in this document.]
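Description:
CA-0194 CMVTO-secNLuc-rens-mem is a 6.0 kb mammalian expression plasmid built on a CMVTO-FlpIn backbone. It is propagated in E. coli at high copy from a ColE1/pUC-type origin under ampicillin selection (AmpR with its bla promoter). Expression in mammalian cells is driven by the CMV immediate-early enhancer and promoter. This is followed directly by two short tet operator matches, which pLannotate labels as PLtetO-1 and TRE3GV fragments. The arrangement fits the "TO" in the name: a CMV promoter that a Tet repressor can hold off until tetracycline or doxycycline is added, and that is constitutive in cells lacking the repressor. A bGH polyadenylation signal ends the transcript.

The synthetic insert encodes a membrane-bound NanoLuc luciferase. Its annotated parts, in order, are an N-terminal fragment matching IL6, which probably serves as a secretion signal peptide, then the human codon-optimised Nluc coding sequence, and a short CD28-derived fragment that probably provides the transmembrane anchor. An unannotated stretch lies between Nluc and the CD28 segment. It presumably corresponds to the "rens" element in the name, but the record does not define that element. Given the associated work on protease control of secreted signals, it may be a protease-cleavable linker that would release the luciferase from the membrane, though this is inference.

Downstream, an FRT site sits directly ahead of a promoterless hygromycin resistance gene with an SV40 poly(A) signal. This is the standard Flp-In layout: Flp-mediated recombination into a genomic FRT landing pad activates HygR, allowing selection of single-copy stable integrants. The plasmid can therefore be used for transient transfection or for making isogenic stable lines.
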