Features (pLannotate 1.2.2; 24 found; start..end, strand, type, name):
    503..607     -  promoter       AmpR promoter: bla
    666..718     -  misc_feature   bom (fragment): basis of mobility region from pBR322
    868..1247    +  enhancer       CMV enhancer: human cytomegalovirus immediate early enhancer
   1248..1451    +  promoter       CMV promoter: human cytomegalovirus (CMV) immediate early promoter
   1453..1472    +  promoter       PLtetO-1 promoter (fragment): modified phage lambda PL promoter with tet operator sites (Lutz and Bujard, 1997)
   1474..1493    +  promoter       PLtetO-1 promoter (fragment): modified phage lambda PL promoter with tet operator sites (Lutz and Bujard, 1997)
   1501..1534    +  promoter       TRE3GV promoter (fragment): 3rd-generation Tet-responsive promoter that can be activated by binding of Tet-On® 3G, optimized for retroviral and lentiviral vectors
   1624..1710    +  CDS            IL6 (fragment): IL6_MUSPF - Experimental evidence at transcript level: Swiss-Prot protein existence level 2. Acts as an essential factor in bone homeostasis and on vessels directly or indirectly by induction of VEGF, resulting in increased angiogenesis activity and vascular permeability. Induces, through 'trans-signaling' and synergistically with IL1B and TNF, the production of VEGF. Involved in metabolic controls, is discharged into the bloodstream after muscle contraction increasing lipolysis and improving insulin resistance (By similarity). 'Trans-signaling' in central nervous system also regulates energy
   1711..2222    +  CDS            Nluc (fragment): NanoLuc® luciferase human codon-optimized
   2386..2451    +  CDS            Cd28 (fragment): CD28_MOUSE - Experimental evidence at protein level: Swiss-Prot protein existence level 1. Involved in T-cell activation, the induction of cell proliferation and cytokine production and promotion of T-cell survival. Enhances the production of IL4 and IL10 in T-cells in conjunction with TCR/CD3 ligation and CD40L costimulation. From Mus musculus (Mouse).
   2569..2793    +  polyA_signal   bGH poly(A) signal: bovine growth hormone polyadenylation signal
   2809..2832    +  polyA_signal   bGH poly(A) signal (fragment): bovine growth hormone polyadenylation signal
   2836..2857    +  promoter       SV40 promoter (fragment): SV40 enhancer and early promoter
   2878..3111    +  rep_origin     f1 ori (fragment) (sequence partly withheld): f1 bacteriophage origin of replication; arrow indicates direction of (+) strand synthesis
   3116..3163    +  protein_bind   FRT: FLP-mediated recombination occurs in the 8-bp core sequence TCTAGAAA (Turan and Bode, 2011). FLP recombinase from the Saccharomyces cerevisiae 2μ plasmid
   3171..4193    +  CDS            HygR: aminoglycoside phosphotransferase from E. coli; aph(4)-Ia; confers resistance to hygromycin
   4203..4328    +  CDS            ble (fragment): BLE_KLEPN - Experimental evidence at protein level: Swiss-Prot protein existence level 1. Binding protein with a strong affinity to the bleomycin family of antibiotics. Binds to CL990; an antimitotic-antibiotic compound. From Klebsiella pneumoniae.
   4323..4444    +  polyA_signal   SV40 poly(A) signal: SV40 polyadenylation signal
   4517..4533    -  protein_bind   lac operator: The lac repressor binds to the lac operator to inhibit transcription in E. coli. This inhibition can be relieved by adding lactose or isopropyl-β-D-thiogalactopyranoside (IPTG). lac repressor encoded by lacI
   4541..4571    -  promoter       lac promoter: promoter for the E. coli lac operon
   4586..4607    -  protein_bind   CAP binding site: CAP binding activates transcription in the presence of cAMP. E. coli catabolite activator protein
   4620..4712    -  CDS            lacI (fragment): lac repressor; lacI; The lac repressor binds to the lac operator to inhibit transcription in E. coli. This inhibition can be relieved by adding lactose or isopropyl-β-D-thiogalactopyranoside (IPTG).
   4895..5483    -  rep_origin     ori: high-copy-number ColE1/pMB1/pBR322/pUC origin of replication
   5654..502     -  CDS            AmpR (across the origin): β-lactamase; bla; confers resistance to ampicillin, carbenicillin, and related antibiotics
>Addgene plasmid #231211 | CA-0194 CMVTO-secNLuc-rens-mem | addgene full sequence | sequence record 459269 | Addgene NGS Result
TCAGCTCCGGTTCCCAACGATCAAGGCGAGTTACATGATCCCCCATGTTGTGCAAAAAAGCGGTTAGCTC
CTTCGGTCCTCCGATCGTTGTCAGAAGTAAGTTGGCCGCAGTGTTATCACTCATGGTTATGGCAGCACTG
CATAATTCTCTTACTGTCATGCCATCCGTAAGATGCTTTTCTGTGACTGGTGAGTACTCAACCAAGTCAT
TCTGAGAATAGTGTATGCGGCGACCGAGTTGCTCTTGCCCGGCGTCAATACGGGATAATACCGCGCCACA
TAGCAGAACTTTAAAAGTGCTCATCATTGGAAAACGTTCTTCGGGGCGAAAACTCTCAAGGATCTTACCG
CTGTTGAGATCCAGTTCGATGTAACCCACTCGTGCACCCAACTGATCTTCAGCATCTTTTACTTTCACCA
GCGTTTCTGGGTGAGCAAAAACAGGAAGGCAAAATGCCGCAAAAAAGGGAATAAGGGCGACACGGAAATG
TTGAATACTCATACTCTTCCTTTTTCAATATTATTGAAGCATTTATCAGGGTTATTGTCTCATGAGCGGA
TACATATTTGAATGTATTTAGAAAAATAAACAAATAGGGGTTCCGCGCACATTTCCCCGAAAAGTGCCAC
CTGACGTCGACGGATCGGGAGATCTCCCGATCCCCTATGGTGCACTCTCAGTACAATCTGCTCTGATGCC
GCATAGTTAAGCCAGTATCTGCTCCCTGCTTGTGTGTTGGAGGTCGCTGAGTAGTGCGCGAGCAAAATTT
AAGCTACAACAAGGCAAGGCTTGACCGACAATTGCATGAAGAATCTGCTTAGGGTTAGGCGTTTTGCGCT
GCTTCGTACGGGCCAGATATACGCGTTGACATTGATTATTGACTAGTTATTAATAGTAATCAATTACGGG
GTCATTAGTTCATAGCCCATATATGGAGTTCCGCGTTACATAACTTACGGTAAATGGCCCGCCTGGCTGA
CCGCCCAACGACCCCCGCCCATTGACGTCAATAATGACGTATGTTCCCATAGTAACGCCAATAGGGACTT
TCCATTGACGTCAATGGGTGGAGTATTTACGGTAAACTGCCCACTTGGCAGTACATCAAGTGTATCATAT
GCCAAGTACGCCCCCTATTGACGTCAATGACGGTAAATGGCCCGCCTGGCATTATGCCCAGTACATGACC
TTATGGGACTTTCCTACTTGGCAGTACATCTACGTATTAGTCATCGCTATTACCATGGTGATGCGGTTTT
GGCAGTACATCAATGGGCGTGGATAGCGGTTTGACTCACGGGGATTTCCAAGTCTCCACCCCATTGACGT
CAATGGGAGTTTGTTTTGGCACCAAAATCAACGGGACTTTCCAAAATGTCGTAACAACTCCGCCCCATTG
ACGCAAATGGGCGGTAGGCGTGTACGGTGGGAGGTCTATATAAGCAGAGCTCTCCCTATCAGTGATAGAG
ATCTCCCTATCAGTGATAGAGATCGTCGACGAGCTCGTTTAGTGAACCGTCAGATCGCCTGGAGACGCCA
TCCACGCTGTTTTGACCTCCATAGAAGACACCGGGACCGATCCAGCCTCCGGACTCTAGCGTTTAAACTT
AAGCTTCGCCACCATGAACTCCTTCTCCACAAGCGCCTTCGGTCCAGTTGCCTTCTCCCTGGGCCTGCTC
CTGGTGTTGCCTGCTGCCTTCCCTGCCCCAGTCTTCACACTCGAAGATTTCGTTGGGGACTGGCGACAGA
CAGCCGGCTACAACCTGGACCAAGTCCTTGAACAGGGAGGTGTGTCCAGTTTGTTTCAGAATCTCGGGGT
GTCCGTAACTCCGATCCAAAGGATTGTCCTGAGCGGTGAAAATGGGCTGAAGATCGACATCCATGTCATC
ATCCCGTATGAAGGTCTGAGCGGCGACCAAATGGGCCAGATCGAAAAAATTTTTAAGGTGGTGTACCCTG
TGGATGATCATCACTTTAAGGTGATCCTGCACTATGGCACACTGGTAATCGACGGGGTTACGCCGAACAT
GATCGACTATTTCGGACGGCCGTATGAAGGCATCGCCGTGTTCGACGGCAAAAAGATCACTGTAACAGGG
ACCCTGTGGAACGGCAACAAAATTATCGACGAGCGCCTGATCAACCCCGACGGCTCCCTGCTGTTCCGAG
TAACCATCAACGGAGTGACCGGCTGGCGGCTGTGCGAACGCATTCTGGCGTATATTCACCCATTCCATCT
GGTTATTCATAACGAGTCGGGCGCCGGGACAGGAGGGTCTGGGGGTGGCACTGGCGGATCTGGAGGAGAC
TACAAGGACGATGACGACAACGGCGGATCGGGGGGGTCTGGTGGTAGTGGCGGTTCGGGGGGAGGCACAG
GTGGATCCCTGGTCGTGGTTGCTGGAGTCCTGTTTTGTTATGGCTTGCTAGTGACAGTGGCTCTTTGTGT
TGAAAACGGGGGCGGCTCTTAGGGCCCGAACAAAAACTCATCTCAGAAGAGGATCTGAATAGCGCCGTCG
ACCATCATCATAATCATCATTGAGTTTAAACCCGCTGATCAGCCTCGACTGTGCCTTCTAGTTGCCAGCC
ATCTGTTGTTTGCCCCTCCCCCGTGCCTTCCTTGACCCTGGAAGGTGCCACTCCCACTGTCCTTTCCTAA
TAAAATGAGGAAATTGCATCGCATTGTCTGAGTAGGTGTCATTCTATTCTGGGGGGTGGGGTGGGGCAGG
ACAGCAAGGGGGAGGATTGGGAAGACAATAGCAGGCATGCTGGGGATGCGGTGGGCTCTATGGAGATCTA
TCGATGTTCTGGGGATGCGGTGGGCTCTATGGCTTCTGAGGCGGAAAGAACCAGCTGGGGCTCTAGGGGG
TATCCCC
[124 nt withheld, positions 2878-3001]
C
[91 nt withheld, positions 3003-3093]
AGGGTGATGGTTCACGTACCTAGAAGTTCCTATTCCGAAGTTCCTATTCTCTAGAAAGTATAGGAACTTC
CTTGGCCAAAAAGCCTGAACTCACCGCGACGTCTGTCGAGAAGTTTCTGATCGAAAAGTTCGACAGCGTC
TCCGACCTGATGCAGCTCTCGGAGGGCGAAGAATCTCGTGCTTTCAGCTTCGATGTAGGAGGGCGTGGAT
ATGTCCTGCGGGTAAATAGCTGCGCCGATGGTTTCTACAAAGATCGTTATGTTTATCGGCACTTTGCATC
GGCCGCGCTCCCGATTCCGGAAGTGCTTGACATTGGGGAATTCAGCGAGAGCCTGACCTATTGCATCTCC
CGCCGTGCACAGGGTGTCACGTTGCAAGACCTGCCTGAAACCGAACTGCCCGCTGTTCTGCAGCCGGTCG
CGGAGGCCATGGATGCGATCGCTGCGGCCGATCTTAGCCAGACGAGCGGGTTCGGCCCATTCGGACCGCA
AGGAATCGGTCAATACACTACATGGCGTGATTTCATATGCGCGATTGCTGATCCCCATGTGTATCACTGG
CAAACTGTGATGGACGACACCGTCAGTGCGTCCGTCGCGCAGGCTCTCGATGAGCTGATGCTTTGGGCCG
AGGACTGCCCCGAAGTCCGGCACCTCGTGCACGCGGATTTCGGCTCCAACAATGTCCTGACGGACAATGG
CCGCATAACAGCGGTCATTGACTGGAGCGAGGCGATGTTCGGGGATTCCCAATACGAGGTCGCCAACATC
TTCTTCTGGAGGCCGTGGTTGGCTTGTATGGAGCAGCAGACGCGCTACTTCGAGCGGAGGCATCCGGAGC
TTGCAGGATCGCCGCGGCTCCGGGCGTATATGCTCCGCATTGGTCTTGACCAACTCTATCAGAGCTTGGT
TGACGGCAATTTCGATGATGCAGCTTGGGCGCAGGGTCGATGCGACGCAATCGTCCGATCCGGAGCCGGG
ACTGTCGGGCGTACACAAATCGCCCGCAGAAGCGCGGCCGTCTGGACCGATGGCTGTGTAGAAGTACTCG
CCGATAGTGGAAACCGACGCCCCAGCACTCGTCCGAGGGCAAAGGAATAGCACGTACTACGAGATTTCGA
TTCCACCGCCGCCTTCTATGAAAGGTTGGGCTTCGGAATCGTTTTCCGGGACGCCGGCTGGATGATCCTC
CAGCGCGGGGATCTCATGCTGGAGTTCTTCGCCCACCCCAACTTGTTTATTGCAGCTTATAATGGTTACA
AATAAAGCAATAGCATCACAAATTTCACAAATAAAGCATTTTTTTCACTGCATTCTAGTTGTGGTTTGTC
CAAACTCATCAATGTATCTTATCATGTCTGTATACCGTCGACCTCTAGCTAGAGCTTGGCGTAATCATGG
TCATAGCTGTTTCCTGTGTGAAATTGTTATCCGCTCACAATTCCACACAACATACGAGCCGGAAGCATAA
AGTGTAAAGCCTGGGGTGCCTAATGAGTGAGCTAACTCACATTAATTGCGTTGCGCTCACTGCCCGCTTT
CCAGTCGGGAAACCTGTCGTGCCAGCTGCATTAATGAATCGGCCAACGCGCGGGGAGAGGCGGTTTGCGT
ATTGGGCGCTCTTCCGCTTCCTCGCTCACTGACTCGCTGCGCTCGGTCGTTCGGCTGCGGCGAGCGGTAT
CAGCTCACTCAAAGGCGGTAATACGGTTATCCACAGAATCAGGGGATAACGCAGGAAAGAACATGTGAGC
AAAAGGCCAGCAAAAGGCCAGGAACCGTAAAAAGGCCGCGTTGCTGGCGTTTTTCCATAGGCTCCGCCCC
CCTGACGAGCATCACAAAAATCGACGCTCAAGTCAGAGGTGGCGAAACCCGACAGGACTATAAAGATACC
AGGCGTTTCCCCCTGGAAGCTCCCTCGTGCGCTCTCCTGTTCCGACCCTGCCGCTTACCGGATACCTGTC
CGCCTTTCTCCCTTCGGGAAGCGTGGCGCTTTCTCATAGCTCACGCTGTAGGTATCTCAGTTCGGTGTAG
GTCGTTCGCTCCAAGCTGGGCTGTGTGCACGAACCCCCCGTTCAGCCCGACCGCTGCGCCTTATCCGGTA
ACTATCGTCTTGAGTCCAACCCGGTAAGACACGACTTATCGCCACTGGCAGCAGCCACTGGTAACAGGAT
TAGCAGAGCGAGGTATGTAGGCGGTGCTACAGAGTTCTTGAAGTGGTGGCCTAACTACGGCTACACTAGA
AGAACAGTATTTGGTATCTGCGCTCTGCTGAAGCCAGTTACCTTCGGAAAAAGAGTTGGTAGCTCTTGAT
CCGGCAAACAAACCACCGCTGGTAGCGGTGGTTTTTTTGTTTGCAAGCAGCAGATTACGCGCAGAAAAAA
AGGATCTCAAGAAGATCCTTTGATCTTTTCTACGGGGTCTGACGCTCAGTGGAACGAAAACTCACGTTAA
GGGATTTTGGTCATGAGATTATCAAAAAGGATCTTCACCTAGATCCTTTTAAATTAAAAATGAAGTTTTA
AATCAATCTAAAGTATATATGAGTAAACTTGGTCTGACAGTTACCAATGCTTAATCAGTGAGGCACCTAT
CTCAGCGATCTGTCTATTTCGTTCATCCATAGTTGCCTGACTCCCCGTCGTGTAGATAACTACGATACGG
GAGGGCTTACCATCTGGCCCCAGTGCTGCAATGATACCGCGAGACCCACGCTCACCGGCTCCAGATTTAT
CAGCAATAAACCAGCCAGCCGGAAGGGCCGAGCGCAGAAGTGGTCCTGCAACTTTATCCGCCTCCATCCA
GTCTATTAATTGTTGCCGGGAAGCTAGAGTAAGTAGTTCGCCAGTTAATAGTTTGCGCAACGTTGTTGCC
ATTGCTACAGGCATCGTGGTGTCACGCTCGTCGTTTGGTATGGCTTCAT
